Addgene plasmid #135998: pEGFP-C1-G3BP1-S149A
Purpose: S149A G3BP1 inserted with GFP tagged on the N-terminus used to stably integrate into cells
Depositing lab: Anthony Leung. Depositing organization: Johns Hopkins School of Public Health. Publication: Structure-Mediated RNA Decay by UPF1 and G3BP1. Fischer JW, Busa VF, Shao Y, Leung AKL. Mol Cell. 2020 Apr 2;78(1):70-84.e6. doi: 10.1016/j.molcel.2020.01.021. Epub 2020 Feb 3. PubMed 32017897.
Backbone
  Vector backbone: pEGFP-C1
  Backbone manufacturer: Clontech
  Vector type: Mammalian Expression
Growth in bacteria
  Bacterial resistance: Kanamycin, 50 μg/mL
  Growth temperature: 37°C
  Growth strain: DH5alpha
  Copy number: Unknown
Gene/Insert
  Gene/Insert name: G3BP1
  Species: H. sapiens (human)
  Mutation: S149A
  Entrez Gene: G3BP1 (a.k.a. G3BP, HDH-VIII)
  Tag / fusion protein: EGFP (N terminal on insert)
Terms and licenses: Academic/Nonprofit Terms; Industry Terms: Not Available to Industry
How to cite: pEGFP-C1-G3BP1-S149A was a gift from Anthony Leung (Addgene plasmid # 135998 ; http://n2t.net/addgene:135998 ; RRID:Addgene_135998)
