[The description below was written by a language model from this plasmid's Addgene catalogue record and pLannotate feature annotations shown in this document.]
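Description:
pEGFP-C1-G3BP1-S149A is a mammalian expression plasmid of about 6.1 kb built on the Clontech pEGFP-C1 backbone. It encodes human G3BP1 carrying an S149A substitution, fused at its N-terminus to EGFP. The fusion is transcribed from the human cytomegalovirus immediate early enhancer and promoter. The EGFP open reading frame is followed, after a short linker derived from the cloning site, by the G3BP1 coding sequence, remnants of the multiple cloning site, and an SV40 polyadenylation signal. G3BP1 is an RNA-binding protein best known for its essential role in stress granule assembly, and the alanine substitution removes the serine at position 149. The record does not itself state the functional rationale for this mutation.

The plasmid is propagated in E. coli through a high-copy ColE1/pUC-type origin, and an f1 origin is also present. Selection relies on a single Tn5 aminoglycoside phosphotransferase (NeoR/KanR) cassette placed behind tandem bacterial (bla) and SV40 early promoters and terminated by an HSV TK polyadenylation signal. This arrangement gives kanamycin resistance in bacteria and G418 resistance in mammalian cells. Several short annotated fragments (RSF ori, large T antigen, ble, bGH poly(A)) look like partial matches within backbone sequence rather than functional elements.

According to the depositor, the construct is used to generate cells with stably integrated GFP-tagged G3BP1-S149A. There are no viral or recombinase elements, so integration would presumably depend on random insertion followed by drug selection through the neomycin marker. The EGFP tag allows the mutant protein's expression and localisation to be followed by fluorescence. The associated work concerns RNA decay involving UPF1 and G3BP1.
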