Features (pLannotate 1.2.2; 16 found; start..end, strand, type, name):
      1..56      +  rep_origin     RSF ori (fragment): Plasmids containing the RSF 1030 origin of replication can be propagated in E. coli cells that contain additional plasmids with compatible origins.
    124..427     +  enhancer       CMV enhancer: human cytomegalovirus immediate early enhancer
    428..631     +  promoter       CMV promoter: human cytomegalovirus (CMV) immediate early promoter
    676..1392    +  CDS            EGFP: EGFP is a basic (constitutively fluorescent) green fluorescent protein published in 1996, derived from Aequorea victoria. It is reported to be a rapidly-maturing weak dimer with moderate acid sensitivity.
   1408..2805    +  CDS            G3BP1: G3BP1_HUMAN - Also known as G3BP. Experimental evidence at protein level: Swiss-Prot protein existence level 1. ATP- and magnesium-dependent helicase that plays an essential role in innate immunity (PubMed:30510222). Participates in the DNA- triggered cGAS/STING pathway by promoting the DNA binding and activation of CGAS. Enhances also DDX58-induced type I interferon production probably by helping DDX58 at sensing pathogenic RNA (PubMed:30804210). In addition, plays an essential role in stress granule formation (PubMed:12642610, PubMed:20180778, PubMed:23279204). Unwinds preferentially partial
   2807..2843    +  misc_feature   MCS (fragment): multiple cloning site
   2860..2944    +  CDS            large T antigen (fragment): large T antigen from SV40 (simian virus 40)
   2967..3088    +  polyA_signal   SV40 poly(A) signal: SV40 polyadenylation signal
   3122..3550    -  rep_origin     f1 ori (sequence partly withheld): f1 bacteriophage origin of replication; arrow indicates direction of (+) strand synthesis
   3577..3681    +  promoter       AmpR promoter: bla
   3683..4040    +  promoter       SV40 promoter: SV40 enhancer and early promoter
   4075..4869    +  CDS            NeoR/KanR: aminoglycoside phosphotransferase from Tn5; aph(3')-II (or nptII); confers resistance to neomycin, kanamycin, and G418 (Geneticin®)
   4890..5042    +  CDS            ble (fragment): BLE_KLEPN - Experimental evidence at protein level: Swiss-Prot protein existence level 1. Binding protein with a strong affinity to the bleomycin family of antibiotics. Binds to CL990; an antimitotic-antibiotic compound. From Klebsiella pneumoniae.
   5101..5148    +  polyA_signal   HSV TK poly(A) signal: herpes simplex virus thymidine kinase polyadenylation signal (Cole and Stacy, 1985)
   5239..5255    -  polyA_signal   bGH poly(A) signal (fragment): bovine growth hormone polyadenylation signal
   5477..6065    +  rep_origin     ori: high-copy-number ColE1/pMB1/pBR322/pUC origin of replication
>Addgene plasmid #135998 | pEGFP-C1-G3BP1-S149A | addgene full sequence | sequence record 270958 | Addgene NGS Result
GCTCACATGTTCTTTCCTGCGTTATCCCCTGATTCTGTGGATAACCGTATTACCGCCATGCATTAGTTAT
TAATAGTAATCAATTACGGGGTCATTAGTTCATAGCCCATATATGGAGTTCCGCGTTACATAACTTACGG
TAAATGGCCCGCCTGGCTGACCGCCCAACGACCCCCGCCCATTGACGTCAATAATGACGTATGTTCCCAT
AGTAACGCCAATAGGGACTTTCCATTGACGTCAATGGGTGGAGTATTTACGGTAAACTGCCCACTTGGCA
GTACATCAAGTGTATCATATGCCAAGTACGCCCCCTATTGACGTCAATGACGGTAAATGGCCCGCCTGGC
ATTATGCCCAGTACATGACCTTATGGGACTTTCCTACTTGGCAGTACATCTACGTATTAGTCATCGCTAT
TACCATGGTGATGCGGTTTTGGCAGTACATCAATGGGCGTGGATAGCGGTTTGACTCACGGGGATTTCCA
AGTCTCCACCCCATTGACGTCAATGGGAGTTTGTTTTGGCACCAAAATCAACGGGACTTTCCAAAATGTC
GTAACAACTCCGCCCCATTGACGCAAATGGGCGGTAGGCGTGTACGGTGGGAGGTCTATATAAGCAGAGC
TGGTTTAGTGAACCGTCAGATCCGCTAGCGCTACCGGTCGCCACCATGGTGAGCAAGGGCGAGGAGCTGT
TCACCGGGGTGGTGCCCATCCTGGTCGAGCTGGACGGCGACGTAAACGGCCACAAGTTCAGCGTGTCCGG
CGAGGGCGAGGGCGATGCCACCTACGGCAAGCTGACCCTGAAGTTCATCTGCACCACCGGCAAGCTGCCC
GTGCCCTGGCCCACCCTCGTGACCACCCTGACCTACGGCGTGCAGTGCTTCAGCCGCTACCCCGACCACA
TGAAGCAGCACGACTTCTTCAAGTCCGCCATGCCCGAAGGCTACGTCCAGGAGCGCACCATCTTCTTCAA
GGACGACGGCAACTACAAGACCCGCGCCGAGGTGAAGTTCGAGGGCGACACCCTGGTGAACCGCATCGAG
CTGAAGGGCATCGACTTCAAGGAGGACGGCAACATCCTGGGGCACAAGCTGGAGTACAACTACAACAGCC
ACAACGTCTATATCATGGCCGACAAGCAGAAGAACGGCATCAAGGTGAACTTCAAGATCCGCCACAACAT
CGAGGACGGCAGCGTGCAGCTCGCCGACCACTACCAGCAGAACACCCCCATCGGCGACGGCCCCGTGCTG
CTGCCCGACAACCACTACCTGAGCACCCAGTCCGCCCTGAGCAAAGACCCCAACGAGAAGCGCGATCACA
TGGTCCTGCTGGAGTTCGTGACCGCCGCCGGGATCACTCTCGGCATGGACGAGCTGTACAAGTCCGGACT
CAGATCTATGGTGATGGAGAAGCCTAGTCCCCTGCTGGTCGGGCGGGAATTTGTGAGACAGTATTACACA
CTGCTGAACCAGGCCCCAGACATGCTGCATAGATTTTATGGAAAGAACTCTTCTTATGTCCATGGGGGAT
TGGATTCAAATGGAAAGCCAGCAGATGCAGTCTACGGACAGAAAGAAATCCACAGGAAAGTGATGTCACA
AAACTTCACCAACTGCCACACCAAGATTCGCCATGTTGATGCTCATGCCACGCTAAATGATGGTGTGGTA
GTCCAGGTGATGGGGCTTCTCTCTAACAACAACCAGGCTTTGAGGAGATTCATGCAAACGTTTGTCCTTG
CTCCTGAGGGGTCTGTTGCAAATAAATTCTATGTTCACAATGATATCTTCAGATACCAAGATGAGGTCTT
TGGTGGGTTTGTCACTGAGCCTCAGGAGGAGGCTGAAGAAGAAGTAGAGGAACCTGAAGAAAGACAGCAA
ACACCTGAGGTGGTACCTGATGATTCTGGAACTTTCTATGATCAGGCAGTTGTCAGTAATGACATGGAAG
AACATTTAGAGGAGCCTGTTGCTGAACCAGAGCCTGATCCTGAACCAGAACCAGAACAAGAACCTGTATC
TGAAATCCAAGAGGAAAAGCCTGAGCCAGTATTAGAAGAAACTGCCCCTGAGGATGCTCAGAAGAGTTCT
TCTCCAGCACCTGCAGACATAGCTCAGACAGTACAGGAAGACTTGAGGACATTTTCTTGGGCATCTGTGA
CCAGTAAGAATCTTCCACCCAGTGGAGCTGTTCCAGTTACTGGGATACCACCTCATGTTGTTAAAGTACC
AGCTTCACAGCCCCGTCCAGAGTCTAAGCCTGAATCTCAGATTCCACCACAAAGACCTCAGCGGGATCAA
AGAGTGCGAGAACAACGAATAAATATTCCTCCCCAAAGGGGACCCAGACCAATCCGTGAGGCTGGTGAGC
AAGGTGACATTGAACCCCGAAGAATGGTGAGACACCCTGACAGTCACCAACTCTTCATTGGCAACCTGCC
TCATGAAGTGGACAAATCAGAGCTTAAAGATTTCTTTCAAAGTTATGGAAACGTGGTGGAGTTGCGCATT
AACAGTGGTGGGAAATTACCCAATTTTGGTTTTGTTGTGTTTGATGATTCTGAGCCTGTTCAGAAAGTCC
TTAGCAACAGACCCATCATGTTCAGAGGTGAGGTCCGTCTGAATGTCGAAGAGAAGAAGACTCGAGCTGC
CAGGGAAGGCGACCGACGAGATAATCGCCTTCGGGGACCTGGAGGCCCTCGAGGTGGGCTGGGTGGTGGA
ATGAGAGGCCCTCCCCGTGGAGGCATGGTGCAGAAACCAGGATTTGGAGTGGGAAGGGGGCTTGCGCCAC
GGCAGGGAATTCTGCAGTCGACGGTACCGCGGGCCCGGGATCCACCGGATCTAGATAACTGATCATAATC
AGCCATACCACATTTGTAGAGGTTTTACTTGCTTTAAAAAACCTCCCACACCTCCCCCTGAACCTGAAAC
ATAAAATGAATGCAATTGTTGTTGTTAACTTGTTTATTGCAGCTTATAATGGTTACAAATAAAGCAATAG
CATCACAAATTTCACAAATAAAGCATTTTTTTCACTGCATTCTAGTTGTGGTTTGTCCAAACTCATCAAT
GTATCTTAACGCGTAAATTGTAAGCGTTAATATTTTGTTAAAATTCGCGTTAAATTTTTGTTAAATCAGC
TCATTTTTTAACCAATAGGCCGAAATCGGCAAAATCCCTTATAAATCAAAAGAATAGACCGAGATAGGGT
[37 nt withheld, positions 3221-3257]
AAAGAACGTGGACTCCAACGTCAAAGG
[49 nt withheld, positions 3285-3333]
T
[91 nt withheld, positions 3335-3425]
G
[124 nt withheld, positions 3427-3550]
CAGGTGGCACTTTTCGGGGAAATGTGCGCGGAACCCCTATTTGTTTATTTTTCTAAATACATTCAAATAT
GTATCCGCTCATGAGACAATAACCCTGATAAATGCTTCAATAATATTGAAAAAGGAAGAGTCCTGAGGCG
GAAAGAACCAGCTGTGGAATGTGTGTCAGTTAGGGTGTGGAAAGTCCCCAGGCTCCCCAGCAGGCAGAAG
TATGCAAAGCATGCATCTCAATTAGTCAGCAACCAGGTGTGGAAAGTCCCCAGGCTCCCCAGCAGGCAGA
AGTATGCAAAGCATGCATCTCAATTAGTCAGCAACCATAGTCCCGCCCCTAACTCCGCCCATCCCGCCCC
TAACTCCGCCCAGTTCCGCCCATTCTCCGCCCCATGGCTGACTAATTTTTTTTATTTATGCAGAGGCCGA
GGCCGCCTCGGCCTCTGAGCTATTCCAGAAGTAGTGAGGAGGCTTTTTTGGAGGCCTAGGCTTTTGCAAA
GATCGATCAAGAGACAGGATGAGGATCGTTTCGCATGATTGAACAAGATGGATTGCACGCAGGTTCTCCG
GCCGCTTGGGTGGAGAGGCTATTCGGCTATGACTGGGCACAACAGACAATCGGCTGCTCTGATGCCGCCG
TGTTCCGGCTGTCAGCGCAGGGGCGCCCGGTTCTTTTTGTCAAGACCGACCTGTCCGGTGCCCTGAATGA
ACTGCAAGACGAGGCAGCGCGGCTATCGTGGCTGGCCACGACGGGCGTTCCTTGCGCAGCTGTGCTCGAC
GTTGTCACTGAAGCGGGAAGGGACTGGCTGCTATTGGGCGAAGTGCCGGGGCAGGATCTCCTGTCATCTC
ACCTTGCTCCTGCCGAGAAAGTATCCATCATGGCTGATGCAATGCGGCGGCTGCATACGCTTGATCCGGC
TACCTGCCCATTCGACCACCAAGCGAAACATCGCATCGAGCGAGCACGTACTCGGATGGAAGCCGGTCTT
GTCGATCAGGATGATCTGGACGAAGAGCATCAGGGGCTCGCGCCAGCCGAACTGTTCGCCAGGCTCAAGG
CGAGCATGCCCGACGGCGAGGATCTCGTCGTGACCCATGGCGATGCCTGCTTGCCGAATATCATGGTGGA
AAATGGCCGCTTTTCTGGATTCATCGACTGTGGCCGGCTGGGTGTGGCGGACCGCTATCAGGACATAGCG
TTGGCTACCCGTGATATTGCTGAAGAGCTTGGCGGCGAATGGGCTGACCGCTTCCTCGTGCTTTACGGTA
TCGCCGCTCCCGATTCGCAGCGCATCGCCTTCTATCGCCTTCTTGACGAGTTCTTCTGAGCGGGACTCTG
GGGTTCGAAATGACCGACCAAGCGACGCCCAACCTGCCATCACGAGATTTCGATTCCACCGCCGCCTTCT
ATGAAAGGTTGGGCTTCGGAATCGTTTTCCGGGACGCCGGCTGGATGATCCTCCAGCGCGGGGATCTCAT
GCTGGAGTTCTTCGCCCACCCTAGGGGGAGGCTAACTGAAACACGGAAGGAGACAATACCGGAAGGAACC
CGCGCTATGACGGCAATAAAAAGACAGAATAAAACGCACGGTGTTGGGTCGTTTGTTCATAAACGCGGGG
TTCGGTCCCAGGGCTGGCACTCTGTCGATACCCCACCGAGACCCCATTGGGGCCAATACGCCCGCGTTTC
TTCCTTTTCCCCACCCCACCCCCCAAGTTCGGGTGAAGGCCCAGGGCTCGCAGCCAACGTCGGGGCGGCA
GGCCCTGCCATAGCCTCAGGTTACTCATATATACTTTAGATTGATTTAAAACTTCATTTTTAATTTAAAA
GGATCTAGGTGAAGATCCTTTTTGATAATCTCATGACCAAAATCCCTTAACGTGAGTTTTCGTTCCACTG
AGCGTCAGACCCCGTAGAAAAGATCAAAGGATCTTCTTGAGATCCTTTTTTTCTGCGCGTAATCTGCTGC
TTGCAAACAAAAAAACCACCGCTACCAGCGGTGGTTTGTTTGCCGGATCAAGAGCTACCAACTCTTTTTC
CGAAGGTAACTGGCTTCAGCAGAGCGCAGATACCAAATACTGTTCTTCTAGTGTAGCCGTAGTTAGGCCA
CCACTTCAAGAACTCTGTAGCACCGCCTACATACCTCGCTCTGCTAATCCTGTTACCAGTGGCTGCTGCC
AGTGGCGATAAGTCGTGTCTTACCGGGTTGGACTCAAGACGATAGTTACCGGATAAGGCGCAGCGGTCGG
GCTGAACGGGGGGTTCGTGCACACAGCCCAGCTTGGAGCGAACGACCTACACCGAACTGAGATACCTACA
GCGTGAGCTATGAGAAAGCGCCACGCTTCCCGAAGGGAGAAAGGCGGACAGGTATCCGGTAAGCGGCAGG
GTCGGAACAGGAGAGCGCACGAGGGAGCTTCCAGGGGGAAACGCCTGGTATCTTTATAGTCCTGTCGGGT
TTCGCCACCTCTGACTTGAGCGTCGATTTTTGTGATGCTCGTCAGGGGGGCGGAGCCTATGGAAAAAGGC
CAGCAACGCGGCCTTTTTACGGTTCCTGGCCTTTTGCTGGCCTTTT
